>Addgene plasmid #233343 | pMRX-IP-EGFP-PA-BAX(mito, G108V) | addgene full sequence | sequence record 469412 | Addgene NGS Result
GACATTGATTATTGACTAGTTATTAATAGTAATCAATTACGGGGTCATTAGTTCATAGCCCATATATGGA
GTTCCGCGTTACATAACTTACGGTAAATGGCCCGCCTGGCTGACCGCCCAACGACCCCCGCCCATTGACG
TCAATAATGACGTATGTTCCCATAGTAACGCCAATAGGGACTTTCCATTGACGTCAATGGGTGGAGTATT
TACGGTAAACTGCCCACTTGGCAGTACATCAAGTGTATCATATGCCAAGTACGCCCCCTATTGACGTCAA
TGACGGTAAATGGCCCGCCTGGCATTATGCCCAGTACATGACCTTATGGGACTTTCCTACTTGGCAGTAC
ATCTACGTATTAGTCATCGCTATTACCATGCTAGAGAACCATCAGATGTTTCCAGGGTGCCCCAAGGACC
TGAAATGACCCTGTGCCTTATTTGAACTAACCAATCAGTTCGCTTCTCGCTTCTGTTCGCGCGCTTCTGC
TCCCCGAGCTCAATAAAAGAGCCCACAACCCCTCACTCGGCGCGCCAGTCCTCCGATTGACTGAGTCGCC
CGGGTACCCGTGTATCCAATAAACCCTCTTGCAGTTGCATCCGACTTGTGGTCTCGCTGTTCCTTGGGAG
GGTCTCCTCTGAGTGATTGACTACCCGTCAGCGGGGGTCTTTCATTTGGGGGCTCGTCCGGGATCGGGAG
ACCCCTGCCCAGGGACCACCGACCCACCACCGGGAGGTAAGCTGGCCAGCAACTTATCTGTGTCTGTCCG
ATTGTCTAGTGTCTATGACTGATTTTATGCGCCTGCGTCGGTACTAGTTAGCTAACTAGCTCTGTATCTG
GCGGACCCGTGGTGGAACTGACGAGTTCGGAACACCCGGCCGCAACCCTGGGAGACGTCCCAGGGACTTC
GGGGGCCGTTTTTGTGGCCCGACCTGAGTCCAAAAATCCCGATCGTTTTGGACTCTTTGGTGCACCCCCC
TTAGAGGAGGGATATGTGGTTCTGGTAGGAGACGAGAACCTAAAACAGTTCCCGCCTCCGTCTGAATTTT
TGCTTTCGGTTTGGGACCGAAGCCGCGCCGCGCGTCTTGTCTGCTGCAGCATCGTTCTGTGTTGTCTCTG
TCTGACTGTGTTTCTGTATTTGTCTGAAAATATGGGCCCGGGCCAGACTGTTACCACTCCCTTAAGTTTG
ACCTTAGGTCACTGGAAAGATGTCGAGCGGATCGCTCACAACCAGTCGGTAGATGTCAAGAAGAGACGTT
GGGTTACCTTCTGCTCTGCAGAATGGCCAACCTTTAACGTCGGATGGCCGCGAGACGGCACCTTTAACCG
AGACCTCATCACCCAGGTTAAGATCAAGGTCTTTTCACCTGGCCCGCATGGACACCCAGACCAGGTCCCC
TACATCGTGACCTGGGAAGCCTTGGCTTTTGACCCCCCTCCCTGGGTCAAGCCCTTTGTACACCCTAAGC
CTCCGCCTCCTCTTCCTCCATCCGCCCCGTCTCTCCCCCTTGAACCTCCTCGTTCGACCCCGCCTCGATC
CTCCCTTTATCCAGCCCTCACTCCTTCTCTAGGCGCCCCCATATGGCCATATGAGATCTTATATGGGGCA
CCCCCGCCCCTTGTAAACTTCCCTGACCCTGACATGACAAGAGTTACTAACAGCCCCTCTCTCCAAGCTC
ACTTACAGGCTCTCTACTTAGTCCAGCACGAAGTCTGGAGACCTCTGGCGGCAGCCTACCAAGAACAACT
GGACCGACCGGTGGTACCTCACCCTTACCGAGTCGGCGACACAGTGTGGGTCCGCCGACACCAGACTAAG
AACCTAGAACCTCGCTGGAAAGGACCTTACACAGTCCTGCTGACCACCCCCACCGCCCTCAAAGTAGACG
GCATCGCAGCTTGGATACACGCCGCCCACGTGAAGGCTGCCGACCCCGGGGGTGGACCATCCTCTAGACT
GCCGGATCTGCCATCGATATGGTGAGCAAGGGCGAGGAGCTGTTCACCGGGGTGGTGCCCATCCTGGTCG
AGCTGGACGGCGACGTAAACGGCCACAAGTTCAGCGTGTCCGGCGAGGGCGAGGGCGATGCCACCTACGG
CAAGCTGACCCTGAAGTTCATCTGCACCACCGGCAAGCTGCCCGTGCCCTGGCCCACCCTCGTGACCACC
CTGACCTACGGCGTGCAGTGCTTCAGCCGCTACCCCGACCACATGAAGCAGCACGACTTCTTCAAGTCCG
CCATGCCCGAAGGCTACGTCCAGGAGCGCACCATCTTCTTCAAGGACGACGGCAACTACAAGACCCGCGC
CGAGGTGAAGTTCGAGGGCGACACCCTGGTGAACCGCATCGAGCTGAAGGGCATCGACTTCAAGGAGGAC
GGCAACATCCTGGGGCACAAGCTGGAGTACAACTACAACAGCCACAACGTCTATATCATGGCCGACAAGC
AGAAGAACGGCATCAAGGTGAACTTCAAGATCCGCCACAACATCGAGGACGGCAGCGTGCAGCTCGCCGA
CCACTACCAGCAGAACACCCCCATCGGCGACGGCCCCGTGCTGCTGCCCGACAACCACTACCTGAGCACC
CAGTCCGCCCTGAGCAAAGACCCCAACGAGAAGCGCGATCACATGGTCCTGCTGGAGTTCGTGACCGCCG
CCGGGATCACTCTCGGCATGGACGAGCTGTACAAGGGTTCAGGCTCGGGAGGCATGGGGACTAGTTTGGC
TACTACACTTGAACGTATTGAGAAGAACTTTGTCATTACTGACCCAAGATTGCCAGATAATCCCATTATA
TTCGCGTCCGATAGTTTCTTGCAGTTGACAGAATATAGCCGTGAAGAAATTTTGGGAAGAAACTGCAGGT
TTCTACAAGGTCCTGAAACTGATCGCGCGACAGTGAGAAAAATTAGAGATGCCATAGATAACCAAACAGA
GGTCACTGTTCAGCTGATTAATTATACAAAGAGTGGTAAAAAGTTCTGGAACCTCTTTCACTTGCAGCCT
ATGCGAGATCAGAAGGGAGATGTCCAGTACTTTATTGGGGTTCAGTTGGATGGAACTGAGCATGTCCGAG
ATGCTGCCGAGAGAGAGGGAGTCATGCTGATTAAGAAAACTGCAGAAGAAATTGATGAGGCGGCAAAAGA
ACTTGGGTCCGGGGAGCAGCCCAGAGGCGGGGGGCCCACCAGCTCTGAGCAGATCATGAAGACAGGGGCC
CTTTTGCTTCAGGGTTTCATCCAGGATCGAGCAGGGCGAATGGGGGGGGAGGCACCCGAGCTGGCCCTGG
ACCCGGTGCCTCAGGATGCGTCCACCAAGAAGCTGAGCGAGTGTCTCAAGCGCATCGGGGACGAACTGGA
CAGTAACATGGAGCTGCAGAGGATGATTGCCGCCGTGGACACAGACTCCCCCCGAGAGGTCTTTTTCCGA
GTGGCAGCTGACATGTTTTCTGACGGCAACTTCAACTGGGTTCGGGTTGTCGCCCTTTTCTACTTTGCCA
GCAAACTGGTGCTCAAGGCCCTGTGCACCAAGGTGCCGGAACTGATCAGAACCATCATGGGCTGGACATT
GGACTTCCTCCGGGAGCGGCTGTTGGGCTGGATCCAAGACCAGGGTGGTTGGGACGGCCTCCTCTCCTAC
TTTGGGACGCCCACGTGGCAGAGACATCGAGGCGACGGAGAGCCTAGTGGAGTTCCTGTAGCTGTGGTGC
TGCTGCCAGTGTTTGCCCTTACCCTGGTAGCAGTTTGGGCCTTCGTGAGATACCGAAAGCAGCTCTGACT
CGAGAGCGGCCGCTACGTAAATTCCGCCCCCCCCCCTAACGTTACTGGCCGAAGCCGCTTGGAATAAGGC
CGGTGTGCGTTTGTCTATATGTTATTTTCCACCATATTGCCGTCTTTTGGCAATGTGAGGGCCCGGAAAC
CTGGCCCTGTCTTCTTGACGAGCATTCCTAGGGGTCTTTCCCCTCTCGCCAAAGGAATGCAAGGTCTGTT
GAATGTCGTGAAGGAAGCAGTTCCTCTGGAAGTTTCTTGAAGACAAACAACGTCTGTAGCGACCCTTTGC
AGGCAGCGGAACCCCCCACCTGGCGACAGGTGCCTCTGCGGCCAAAAGCCACGTGTATAAGATACACCTG
CAAAGGCGGCACAACCCCAGTGCCACGTTGTGAGTTGGATAGTTGTGGAAAGAGTCAAATGGCTCTCCTC
AAGCGTATTCAACAAGGGGCTGAAGGATGCCCAGAAGGTACCCCATTGTATGGGATCTGATCTGGGGCCT
CGGTGCACATGCTTTACATGTGTTTAGTCGAGGTTAAAAAAACGTCTAGGCCCCCCGAACCACGGGGACG
TGGTTTTCCTTTGAAAAACACGATGATAATATGGCCACAACCGTCGACATGACCGAGTACAAGCCCACGG
TGCGCCTCGCCACCCGCGACGACGTCCCCCGGGCCGTACGCACCCTCGCCGCCGCGTTCGCCGACTACCC
CGCCACGCGCCACACCGTCGACCCGGACCGCCACATCGAGCGGGTCACCGAGCTGCAAGAACTCTTCCTC
ACGCGCGTCGGGCTCGACATCGGCAAGGTGTGGGTCGCGGACGACGGCGCCGCGGTGGCGGTCTGGACCA
CGCCGGAGAGCGTCGAAGCGGGGGCGGTGTTCGCCGAGATCGGCCCGCGCATGGCCGAGTTGAGCGGTTC
CCGGCTGGCCGCGCAGCAACAGATGGAAGGCCTCCTGGCGCCGCACCGGCCCAAGGAGCCCGCGTGGTTC
CTGGCCACCGTCGGCGTCTCGCCCGACCACCAGGGCAAGGGTCTGGGCAGCGCCGTCGTGCTCCCCGGAG
TGGAGGCGGCCGAGCGCGCCGGGGTGCCCGCCTTCCTGGAGACCTCCGCGCCCCGCAACCTCCCCTTCTA
CGAGCGGCTCGGCTTCACCGTCACCGCCGACGTCGAGGTGCCCGAAGGACCGCGCACCTGGTGCATGACC
CGCAAGCCCGGTGCCTGAGTCGACCGCCCGCCCCACGACCCGCAGCGCCCGACCGAAAGGAGCGCACGAC
CCCATGGCTCGACGATAAAATAAAAGATTTTATTTAGTCTCCAGAAAAAGGGGGGAATGAAAGACCCCAC
CTGTAGGTTTGGCAAGCTAGCTTAAGTAACGCCATTTTGCAAGGCATGGAAAAATACATAACTGAGAATA
GAGAAGTTCAGATCAAGGTCAGGAACAGATGGAACAGCTGAATATGGGCCAAACAGGATATCTGTGGTAA
GCAGTTCCTGCCCCGGCTCAGGGCCAAGAACAGATGGAACAGCTGAATATGGGCCAAACAGGATATCTGT
GGTAAGCAGTTCCTGCCCCGGCTCAGGGCCAAGAACAGATGGTCCCCAGATGCGGTCCAGCCCTCAGCAG
TTTCTAGAGAACCATCAGATGTTTCCAGGGTGCCCCAAGGACCTGAAATGACCCTGTGCCTTATTTGAAC
TAACCAATCAGTTCGCTTCTCGCTTCTGTTCGCGCGCTTCTGCTCCCCGAGCTCAATAAAAGAGCCCACA
ACCCCTCACTCGGCGCGCCAGTCCTCCGATTGACTGAGTCGCCCGGGTACCCGTGTATCCAATAAACCCT
CTTGCAGTTGCATCCGACTTGTGGTCTCGCTGTTCCTTGGGAGGGTCTCCTCTGAGTGATTGACTACCCG
TCAGCGGGGGTCTTTCACATGCAGCATGTATCAAAATTAATTTGGTTTTTTTTCTTAAGTATTTACATTA
AATGGCCATAGTTGCATTAATGAATCGGCCAACGCGCGGGGAGAGGCGGTTTGCGTATTGGGCGCTCTTC
CGCTTCCTCGCTCACTGACTCGCTGCGCTCGGTCGTTCGGCTGCGGCGAGCGGTATCAGCTCACTCAAAG
GCGGTAATACGGTTATCCACAGAATCAGGGGATAACGCAGGAAAGAACATGTGAGCAAAAGGCCAGCAAA
AGGCCAGGAACCGTAAAAAGGCCGCGTTGCTGGCGTTTTTCCATAGGCTCCGCCCCCCTGACGAGCATCA
CAAAAATCGACGCTCAAGTCAGAGGTGGCGAAACCCGACAGGACTATAAAGATACCAGGCGTTTCCCCCT
GGAAGCTCCCTCGTGCGCTCTCCTGTTCCGACCCTGCCGCTTACCGGATACCTGTCCGCCTTTCTCCCTT
CGGGAAGCGTGGCGCTTTCTCATAGCTCACGCTGTAGGTATCTCAGTTCGGTGTAGGTCGTTCGCTCCAA
GCTGGGCTGTGTGCACGAACCCCCCGTTCAGCCCGACCGCTGCGCCTTATCCGGTAACTATCGTCTTGAG
TCCAACCCGGTAAGACACGACTTATCGCCACTGGCAGCAGCCACTGGTAACAGGATTAGCAGAGCGAGGT
ATGTAGGCGGTGCTACAGAGTTCTTGAAGTGGTGGCCTAACTACGGCTACACTAGAAGAACAGTATTTGG
TATCTGCGCTCTGCTGAAGCCAGTTACCTTCGGAAAAAGAGTTGGTAGCTCTTGATCCGGCAAACAAACC
ACCGCTGGTAGCGGTGGTTTTTTTGTTTGCAAGCAGCAGATTACGCGCAGAAAAAAAGGATCTCAAGAAG
ATCCTTTGATCTTTTCTACGGGGTCTGACGCTCAGTGGAACGAAAACTCACGTTAAGGGATTTTGGTCAT
GAGATTATCAAAAAGGATCTTCACCTAGATCCTTTTGCGGCCGGCCGCAAATCAATCTAAAGTATATATG
AGTAAACTTGGTCTGACAGTTACCAATGCTTAATCAGTGAGGCACCTATCTCAGCGATCTGTCTATTTCG
TTCATCCATAGTTGCCTGACTCCCCGTCGTGTAGATAACTACGATACGGGAGGGCTTACCATCTGGCCCC
AGTGCTGCAATGATACCGCGAGACCCACGCTCACCGGCTCCAGATTTATCAGCAATAAACCAGCCAGCCG
GAAGGGCCGAGCGCAGAAGTGGTCCTGCAACTTTATCCGCCTCCATCCAGTCTATTAATTGTTGCCGGGA
AGCTAGAGTAAGTAGTTCGCCAGTTAATAGTTTGCGCAACGTTGTTGCCATTGCTACAGGCATCGTGGTG
TCACGCTCGTCGTTTGGTATGGCTTCATTCAGCTCCGGTTCCCAACGATCAAGGCGAGTTACATGATCCC
CCATGTTGTGCAAAAAAGCGGTTAGCTCCTTCGGTCCTCCGATCGTTGTCAGAAGTAAGTTGGCCGCAGT
GTTATCACTCATGGTTATGGCAGCACTGCATAATTCTCTTACTGTCATGCCATCCGTAAGATGCTTTTCT
GTGACTGGTGAGTACTCAACCAAGTCATTCTGAGAATAGTGTATGCGGCGACCGAGTTGCTCTTGCCCGG
CGTCAACACGGGATAATACCGCGCCACATAGCAGAACTTTAAAAGTGCTCATCATTGGAAAACGTTCTTC
GGGGCGAAAACTCTCAAGGATCTTACCGCTGTTGAGATCCAGTTCGATGTAACCCACTCGTGCACCCAAC
TGATCTTCAGCATCTTTTACTTTCACCAGCGTTTCTGGGTGAGCAAAAACAGGAAGGCAAAATGCCGCAA
AAAAGGGAATAAGGGCGACACGGAAATGTTGAATACTCATACTCTTCCTTTTTCAATATTATTGAAGCAT
TTATCAGGGTTATTGTCTCATGAGCGGATACATATTTGAATGTATTTAGAAAAATAAACAAATAGGGGTT
CCGCGCACATTTCCCCGAAAAGTGCCACCTGACGTCTAAGAAACCATTATTATCATGACATTAACCTATA
AAAATAGGCGTATCACGAGGCCCTTTCGTCTTCACTATAGGAGCTTGGCCCATTGCATACGTTGTATCCA
TATCATAATATGTACATTTATATTGGCTCATGTCCAACATTACCGCCATGTT
Features (pLannotate 1.2.2; 16 found; start..end, strand, type, name):
      1..380     +  enhancer       CMV enhancer: human cytomegalovirus immediate early enhancer
    381..676     +  LTR            3' LTR (ΔU3) (fragment): self-inactivating 3' long terminal repeat (LTR) from Moloney murine leukemia virus
    739..1096    +  misc_feature   MMLV Ψ: packaging signal of Moloney murine leukemia virus (MMLV)
   1161..1577    +  CDS            gag (truncated): truncated Moloney murine leukemia virus (MMLV) gag gene lacking the start codon
   1587..1961    +  misc_feature   pol region: Moloney murine leukemia virus (MMLV) pol region containing the splice acceptor site
   1979..2695    +  CDS            EGFP: EGFP is a basic (constitutively fluorescent) green fluorescent protein published in 1996, derived from Aequorea victoria. It is reported to be a rapidly-maturing weak dimer with moderate acid sensitivity.
   2747..3064    +  CDS            miniSOG: miniSOG is a basic (constitutively fluorescent) cyan fluorescent protein published in 2011, derived from Arabidopsis thaliana. It requires the cofactor flavin for fluorescence.
   3155..3661    +  CDS            BAX (fragment): BAX_HUMAN - Also known as BCL2L4. Experimental evidence at protein level: Swiss-Prot protein existence level 1. Plays a role in the mitochondrial apoptotic process. Under normal conditions, BAX is largely cytosolic via constant retrotranslocation from mitochondria to the cytosol mediated by BCL2L1/Bcl-xL, which avoids accumulation of toxic BAX levels at the mitochondrial outer membrane (MOM) (PubMed:21458670). Under stress conditions, undergoes a conformation change that causes translocation to the mitochondrion membrane, leading to the release of cytochrome c that then triggers apoptosis. Pro
   3665..3775    +  CDS            Synj2bp (fragment): SYJ2B_RAT - Also known as Omp25. Experimental evidence at protein level: Swiss-Prot protein existence level 1. Regulates endocytosis of activin type 2 receptor kinases through the Ral/RALBP1-dependent pathway and may be involved in suppression of activin-induced signal transduction. From Rattus norvegicus (Rat).
   3807..4382    +  misc_feature   IRES2: internal ribosome entry site (IRES) of the encephalomyocarditis virus (EMCV)
   4389..4988    +  CDS            PuroR: puromycin N-acetyltransferase; pac from Streptomyces alboniger; confers resistance to puromycin
   5096..5687    +  LTR            LTR: long terminal repeat from Moloney murine leukemia virus
   5753..5805    -  CDS            lacI (fragment): lac repressor; lacI; The lac repressor binds to the lac operator to inhibit transcription in E. coli. This inhibition can be relieved by adding lactose or isopropyl-β-D-thiogalactopyranoside (IPTG).
   5988..6576    -  rep_origin     ori: high-copy-number ColE1/pMB1/pBR322/pUC origin of replication
   6740..7600    -  CDS            AmpR: β-lactamase; bla; confers resistance to ampicillin, carbenicillin, and related antibiotics
   7601..7705    -  promoter       AmpR promoter: bla
