[The description below was written by a language model from this plasmid's Addgene catalogue record and pLannotate feature annotations shown in this document.]
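Description:
pMRX-IP-EGFP-PA-BAX(mito, G108V) is a 7,892 bp Moloney murine leukemia virus-based retroviral vector built on the pMRX-IP backbone, intended for stable expression of a fusion protein in mammalian cells. In bacteria it is maintained through a high-copy ColE1/pUC-type origin and selected with ampicillin via the β-lactamase gene and its own promoter. The viral portion begins with a CMV enhancer joined to a partial LTR, forming a hybrid 5' LTR that drives transcription of the viral genome. This is followed by the MMLV Ψ packaging signal, a truncated gag segment lacking its start codon, and a pol region carrying the splice acceptor. A full MMLV LTR closes the proviral unit downstream.

The payload is a single open reading frame encoding EGFP, the Avena sativa phototropin 1 LOV2 domain with the N538E mutation, human BAX residues 3–171 with both termini deleted and carrying G108V, and an N-terminally truncated fragment of rat OMP25 (Synj2bp). The automated annotation labels the LOV2 region as miniSOG, which most likely reflects sequence similarity between related phototropin LOV domains rather than the actual presence of miniSOG. The "mito" in the name and the OMP25 fragment, commonly used as a mitochondrial outer membrane anchor, point to mitochondrial targeting, with LOV2 as the blue-light-responsive module and EGFP allowing visualisation. An EMCV IRES follows the fusion and drives translation of puromycin N-acetyltransferase from the same transcript, so puromycin-resistant cells also express the fusion. The construct belongs to a set of optogenetic tools for inducing organelle membrane rupture. According to the record, G108V suppresses the pore-forming activity of BAX, so this variant would presumably serve as a pore-deficient comparison, though the record does not say so explicitly.
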