Addgene plasmid #233343: pMRX-IP-EGFP-PA-BAX(mito, G108V)
Purpose: Stable expression of EGFP-LOV2(N538E)-BAX(G108V)-OMP25 in mammalian cells. The G108V mutation suppresses pore-forming activity of BAX.
Depositing lab: Noboru Mizushima. Depositing organization: The University of Tokyo. Publication: Optogenetic tools for inducing organelle membrane rupture. Nagashima Y, Eguchi T, Koyama-Honda I, Mizushima N. J Biol Chem. 2025 Mar 18;301(4):108421. doi: 10.1016/j.jbc.2025.108421. PubMed 40113041.
Backbone
  Vector backbone: pMRX-IP
  Total vector size (bp): 7892
  Vector type: Mammalian Expression, Retroviral
  Selectable markers: Puromycin
Growth in bacteria
  Bacterial resistance: Ampicillin, 100 μg/mL
  Growth temperature: 37°C
  Growth strain: NEB Stable
  Growth instructions: DH5alpha will also be fine
  Copy number: High Copy
Gene/Insert 1
  Gene/Insert name: LOV2 domain of phototropin1
  Species: Avena sativa
  Insert size (bp): 441
  Mutation: N538E
  Tag / fusion protein: EGFP (N terminal on insert)
Gene/Insert 2
  Gene/Insert name: BAX
  Species: H. sapiens (human)
  Insert size (bp): 507
  Mutation: N-terminus and C-terminus are deleted. BAX(3-171). The G108V is introduced.
  Entrez Gene: BAX (a.k.a. BCL2L4)
Gene/Insert 3
  Gene/Insert name: Omp25 (alt name: Synj2bp)
  Species: R. norvegicus (rat)
  Insert size (bp): 117
  Mutation: N-terminus is deleted
  Entrez Gene: Synj2bp (a.k.a. Omp25)
Terms and licenses: Academic/Nonprofit Terms; Industry Terms: Not Available to Industry
Depositor comments: Please visit https://doi.org/10.1101/2024.08.13.607738 for bioRxiv preprint.
How to cite: pMRX-IP-EGFP-PA-BAX(mito, G108V) was a gift from Noboru Mizushima (Addgene plasmid # 233343 ; http://n2t.net/addgene:233343 ; RRID:Addgene_233343)
